Addgene plasmid #43267: II-ATAA
Depositing lab: Chad Cowan & Kiran Musunuru. Depositing organization: Harvard University. Publication: A TALEN Genome-Editing System for Generating Human Stem Cell-Based Disease Models. Ding Q, Lee YK, Schaefer EA, Peters DT, Veres A, Kim K, Kuperwasser N, Motola DL, Meissner TB, Hendriks WT, Trevisan M, Gupta RM, Moisan A, Banks E, Friesen M, Schinzel RT, Xia F, Tang A, Xia Y, Figueroa E, Wann A, Ahfeldt T, Daheron L, Zhang F, Rubin LL, Peng LF, Chung RT, Musunuru K, Cowan CA. Cell Stem Cell. 2012 Dec 12. pii: S1934-5909(12)00645-5. doi: 10.1016/j.stem.2012.11.011. PubMed 23246482.
Backbone
  Vector backbone: pCRII-TOPO
  Backbone manufacturer: Invitrogen
  Backbone size w/o insert (bp): 3973
  Vector type: Bacterial Cloning
Growth in bacteria
  Bacterial resistance: Ampicillin and Kanamycin, 100 & 50 μg/mL
  Growth temperature: 37°C
  Growth strain: Top10
  Copy number: High Copy
Gene/Insert
  Gene/Insert name: II-ATAA
  Species: Synthetic
  Insert size (bp): 426
  Cloning method: TOPO Cloning
  Sequencing primers: 5′ T7; 3′ M13-rev
Terms and licenses: Academic/Nonprofit Terms; Industry Terms: Not Available to Industry
How to cite: II-ATAA was a gift from Chad Cowan & Kiran Musunuru (Addgene plasmid # 43267 ; http://n2t.net/addgene:43267 ; RRID:Addgene_43267)
