[The description below was written by a language model from this plasmid's Addgene catalogue record.]
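Description:
II-ATAA is a bacterial cloning plasmid built on the commercial pCRII-TOPO backbone (about 4.0 kb without insert), into which a 426 bp synthetic insert was introduced by TOPO cloning. It is a high-copy plasmid maintained in E. coli and carries both ampicillin and kanamycin resistance markers, as is standard for this backbone, so either or both antibiotics can be used for selection. The insert sits in the TOPO cloning site, between the T7 and M13-reverse primer sites listed for sequencing. The vector type is recorded purely as bacterial cloning, and the record lists no mammalian promoter, reporter or expression cassette, so the plasmid appears to serve as a storage and propagation vehicle for a DNA module rather than as an expression construct.

The record does not describe the insert beyond its name, synthetic origin and length. The plasmid was deposited in connection with a TALEN genome-editing system developed for generating human stem cell-based disease models. In that context, the name plausibly denotes a pre-assembled block of TALE repeat units recognising the four-base sequence ATAA, with "II" indicating its position in a hierarchical assembly scheme. The insert size is roughly consistent with four repeats of about 34 amino acids each, but this interpretation is an inference from the name and size rather than something stated in the catalogue fields. On that reading, the plasmid would be one member of a library of multimer modules that are combined to build custom TALE DNA-binding arrays for fusion to a nuclease domain. No feature table was provided, so the exact boundaries and flanking assembly sites of the insert cannot be confirmed.
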