>Addgene plasmid #43267 | II-ATAA | depositor partial sequence | sequence record 58532 | II-ATAA sequence 426 bps
CGTCTCGCTTAACCCCAGAGCAGGTCGTGGCAATCGCCTCCAACATTGGCGGGAAACAGGCACTCGAGAC
TGTCCAGCGCCTGCTTCCCGTGCTGTGCCAAGCGCACGGACTCACCCCAGAGCAGGTCGTGGCCATTGCC
TCGAATGGAGGGGGCAAACAGGCGTTGGAAACCGTACAACGATTGCTGCCGGTGCTGTGCCAAGCGCACG
GCCTCACCCCAGAGCAGGTCGTGGCAATCGCCTCCAACATTGGCGGGAAACAGGCACTCGAGACTGTCCA
GCGCCTGCTTCCCGTGCTGTGCCAAGCGCACGGATTAACCCCAGAGCAGGTCGTGGCAATCGCCTCCAAC
ATTGGCGGGAAACAGGCACTCGAGACTGTCCAGCGCCTGCTTCCCGTGCTGTGCCAAGCGCACGGGCTCA
GAGACG
