>Addgene plasmid #43267 | II-ATAA | addgene partial sequence | sequence record 60605 | M13-F20 5'-TGTAAAACGACGGCCAGT-3'
CCCTCTAGATGCATGCTCGAGCGGCCGCCAGTGTGATGGATATCTGCAGAATTCGCCCTTAGTATCTTTC
CTGTGCCCACGTCTCTGAGCCCGTGCGCTTGGCACAGCACGGGAAGCAGGCGCTGGACAGTCTCGAGTGC
CTGTTTCCCGCCAATGTTGGAGGCGATTGCCACGACCTGCTCTGGGGTTAATCCGTGCGCTTGGCACAGC
ACGGGAAGCAGGCGCTGGACAGTCTCGAGTGCCTGTTTCCCGCCAATGTTGGAGGCGATTGCCACGACCT
GCTCTGGGGTGAGGCCGTGCGCTTGGCACAGCACCGGCAGCAATCGTTGTACGGTTTCCAACGCCTGTTT
GCCCCCTCCATTCGAGGCAATGGCCACGACCTGCTCTGGGGTGAGTCCGTGCGCTTGGCACAGCACGGGA
AGCAGGCGCTGGACAGTCTCGAGTGCCTGTTTCCCGCCAATGTTGGAGGCGATTGCCACGACCTGCTCTG
GGGTTAAGCGAGACGCGCTAGGACGGCATCTATATAAGGGCGAATTCCAGCACACTGGCGGCCGTTACTA
GTGGATCCGAGCTCGGTACCAAGCTTGGCGTAATCATGGTCATAGCTGTTTCCTGTGTGAAATTGTTATC
CGCTCACAATTCCACACAACATACGAGCCGGAAGCATAAAGTGTAAAGCCTGGGGTGCCTAATGAGTGAG
CTAACTCACATTAATTGCGTTGCGCTCACTGCCCGCTTTCCAGTCGGGAAACCTGTCGTGCCAGCTGCAT
TAATGAATCGGCCAACGCGCGGGGAGAGGCGGTTTGCGTATTGGGCGCTCTTCCGCTTCCTCGCTCACTG
ACTCGCTGCGCTCGGTCGTTCGGCTGCGGCGAGCGGTATC
